>Addgene plasmid #205725 | pCMV-pOTC-3H-GFP | addgene full sequence | sequence record 420302 | Addgene NGS Result
CGTTACATAACTTACGGTAAATGGCCCGCCTGGCTGACCGCCCAACGACCCCCGCCCATTGACGTCAATA
ATGACGTATGTTCCCATAGTAACGCCAATAGGGACTTTCCATTGACGTCAATGGGTGGAGTATTTACGGT
AAACTGCCCACTTGGCAGTACATCAAGTGTATCATATGCCAAGTACGCCCCCTATTGACGTCAATGACGG
TAAATGGCCCGCCTGGCATTATGCCCAGTACATGACCTTATGGGACTTTCCTACTTGGCAGTACATCTAC
GTATTAGTCATCGCTATTACCATGGTGATGCGGTTTTGGCAGTACATCAATGGGCGTGGATAGCGGTTTG
ACTCACGGGGATTTCCAAGTCTCCACCCCATTGACGTCAATGGGAGTTTGTTTTGGCACCAAAATCAACG
GGACTTTCCAAAATGTCGTAACAACTCCGCCCCATTGACGCAAATGGGCGGTAGGCGTGTACGGTGGGAG
GTCTATATAAGCAGAGCTGGTTTAGTGAACCGTCAGATCCGCTAGCGCTACCGGACTCAGATCTCGAGGC
CACCATGCTGTTTAATCTGAGGATCCTGTTAAACAATGCAGCTTTTAGAAATGGTCACAACTTCATGGTT
CGAAATTTTCGGTGTGGACAACCACTACAAAATAAAGTGCAGATGAATGAGGACGACATGAAAAAGCTCT
ACAAGCAAATGGTGCAGGAGCTGGAGAAGGCCCGAGATAGAATGGAAAAATTGTATAAAGAAATGGTCGA
ACTCATACAGAAAGCGATAGAGCTTATGCGGAAGATCTTTCAGGAGGTGAAGCAAGAAGTTGAAAAGGCC
ATTGAGGAGATGAAAAAACTTTACGACGAAGCGAAAAAGAAGATTGAGCAGATGATCCAGCAGATAAAAC
AGGGTGGGGATAAGCAGAAGATGGAGGAGCTTCTCAAACGCGCAAAGGAAGAAATGAAAAAGGTAAAAGA
TAAAATGGAAAAGTTGCTCGAAAAACTTAAGCAAATTATGCAGGAAGCTAAGCAGAAAATGGAGAAACTT
TTGAAACAGCTCAAAGAGGAGATGAAGAAGATGAAAGAGAAGATGGAAAAACTGCTGAAAGAGATGAAGC
AACGAATGGAAGAGGTCAAAAAGAAGATGGATGGCGATGATGAGCTCTTGGAAAAGATTAAGAAAAACAT
CGATGACCTCAAGAAGATCGCCGAAGATCTCATCAAGAAGGCTGAAGAGAACATCAAGGAAGCGAAGAAG
ATCGCTGAACAGCTTGTAAAGAGGGCCAAACAACTTATAGAGAAAGCGAAGCAGGTAGCTGAGGAGTTGA
TAAAGAAGATCCTGCAACTGATTGAGAAAGCCAAGGAAATTGCGGAGAAAGTCCTGAAGGGGTTGGAACA
TCACCATCACCACCATGCACCGGTCGCCACCATGGTGAGCAAGGGCGAGGAGCTGTTCACCGGCGTGGTG
CCCATCCTGGTCGAGCTGGACGGCGACGTAAACGGCCACAAGTTCAGCGTGTCCGGCGAGGGCGAGGGCG
ATGCCACCTACGGCAAGCTGACCCTGAAGTTCATCTGCACCACCGGCAAGCTGCCCGTGCCCTGGCCCAC
CCTCGTGACCACCCTGACCTACGGCGTGCAGTGCTTCAGCCGCTACCCCGACCACATGAAGCAGCACGAC
TTCTTCAAGTCCGCCATGCCCGAAGGCTACGTCCAGGAGCGCACCATCTTCTTCAAGGACGACGGCAACT
ACAAGACCCGCGCCGAGGTGAAGTTCGAGGGCGACACCCTGGTGAACCGCATCGAGCTGAAGGGCATCGA
CTTCAAGGAGGACGGCAACATCCTGGGGCACAAGCTGGAGTACAACTACAACAGCCACAACGTCTATATC
ATGGCCGACAAGCAGAAGAACGGCATCAAGGTGAACTTCAAGATCCGCCACAACATCGAGGACGGCAGCG
TGCAGCTCGCCGACCACTACCAGCAGAACACCCCCATCGGCGACGGCCCCGTGCTGCTGCCCGACAACCA
CTACCTGAGCACCCAGTCCGCCCTGAGCAAAGACCCCAACGAGAAGCGCGATCACATGGTCCTGCTGGAG
TTCGTGACCGCCGCCGGGATCACTCTCGGCATGGACGAGCTGTACAAGTAAAGCGGCCGCGACTCTAGAT
CATAATCAGCCATACCACATTTGTAGAGGTTTTACTTGCTTTAAAAAACCTCCCACACCTCCCCCTGAAC
CTGAAACATAAAATGAATGCAATTGTTGTTGTTAACTTGTTTATTGCAGCTTATAATGGTTACAAATAAA
GCAATAGCATCACAAATTTCACAAATAAAGCATTTTTTTCACTGCATTCTAGTTGTGGTTTGTCCAAACT
CATCAATGTATCTTAAGGCGTAAATTGTAAGCGTTAATATTTTGTTAAAATTCGCGTTAAATTTTTGTTA
AATCAGCTCATTTTTTAACCAATAGGCCGAAATCGGCAAAATCCCTTATAAATCAAAAGAATAGACCGAG
ATAGGGT
[37 nt withheld, positions 2528-2564]
AAAGAACGTGGACTCCAACGTCAAAGG
[49 nt withheld, positions 2592-2640]
T
[91 nt withheld, positions 2642-2732]
G
[124 nt withheld, positions 2734-2857]
CAGGTGGCACTTTTCGGGGAAATGTGCGCGGAACCCCTATTTGTTTATTTTTCTAAATACATTCAAATAT
GTATCCGCTCATGAGACAATAACCCTGATAAATGCTTCAATAATATTGAAAAAGGAAGAGTCCTGAGGCG
GAAAGAACCAGCTGTGGAATGTGTGTCAGTTAGGGTGTGGAAAGTCCCCAGGCTCCCCAGCAGGCAGAAG
TATGCAAAGCATGCATCTCAATTAGTCAGCAACCAGGTGTGGAAAGTCCCCAGGCTCCCCAGCAGGCAGA
AGTATGCAAAGCATGCATCTCAATTAGTCAGCAACCATAGTCCCGCCCCTAACTCCGCCCATCCCGCCCC
TAACTCCGCCCAGTTCCGCCCATTCTCCGCCCCATGGCTGACTAATTTTTTTTATTTATGCAGAGGCCGA
GGCCGCCTCGGCCTCTGAGCTATTCCAGAAGTAGTGAGGAGGCTTTTTTGGAGGCCTAGGCTTTTGCAAA
GATCGATCAAGAGACAGGATGAGGATCGTTTCGCATGATTGAACAAGATGGATTGCACGCAGGTTCTCCG
GCCGCTTGGGTGGAGAGGCTATTCGGCTATGACTGGGCACAACAGACAATCGGCTGCTCTGATGCCGCCG
TGTTCCGGCTGTCAGCGCAGGGGCGCCCGGTTCTTTTTGTCAAGACCGACCTGTCCGGTGCCCTGAATGA
ACTGCAAGACGAGGCAGCGCGGCTATCGTGGCTGGCCACGACGGGCGTTCCTTGCGCAGCTGTGCTCGAC
GTTGTCACTGAAGCGGGAAGGGACTGGCTGCTATTGGGCGAAGTGCCGGGGCAGGATCTCCTGTCATCTC
ACCTTGCTCCTGCCGAGAAAGTATCCATCATGGCTGATGCAATGCGGCGGCTGCATACGCTTGATCCGGC
TACCTGCCCATTCGACCACCAAGCGAAACATCGCATCGAGCGAGCACGTACTCGGATGGAAGCCGGTCTT
GTCGATCAGGATGATCTGGACGAAGAGCATCAGGGGCTCGCGCCAGCCGAACTGTTCGCCAGGCTCAAGG
CGAGCATGCCCGACGGCGAGGATCTCGTCGTGACCCATGGCGATGCCTGCTTGCCGAATATCATGGTGGA
AAATGGCCGCTTTTCTGGATTCATCGACTGTGGCCGGCTGGGTGTGGCGGACCGCTATCAGGACATAGCG
TTGGCTACCCGTGATATTGCTGAAGAGCTTGGCGGCGAATGGGCTGACCGCTTCCTCGTGCTTTACGGTA
TCGCCGCTCCCGATTCGCAGCGCATCGCCTTCTATCGCCTTCTTGACGAGTTCTTCTGAGCGGGACTCTG
GGGTTCGAAATGACCGACCAAGCGACGCCCAACCTGCCATCACGAGATTTCGATTCCACCGCCGCCTTCT
ATGAAAGGTTGGGCTTCGGAATCGTTTTCCGGGACGCCGGCTGGATGATCCTCCAGCGCGGGGATCTCAT
GCTGGAGTTCTTCGCCCACCCTAGGGGGAGGCTAACTGAAACACGGAAGGAGACAATACCGGAAGGAACC
CGCGCTATGACGGCAATAAAAAGACAGAATAAAACGCACGGTGTTGGGTCGTTTGTTCATAAACGCGGGG
TTCGGTCCCAGGGCTGGCACTCTGTCGATACCCCACCGAGACCCCATTGGGGCCAATACGCCCGCGTTTC
TTCCTTTTCCCCACCCCACCCCCCAAGTTCGGGTGAAGGCCCAGGGCTCGCAGCCAACGTCGGGGCGGCA
GGCCCTGCCATAGCCTCAGGTTACTCATATATACTTTAGATTGATTTAAAACTTCATTTTTAATTTAAAA
GGATCTAGGTGAAGATCCTTTTTGATAATCTCATGACCAAAATCCCTTAACGTGAGTTTTCGTTCCACTG
AGCGTCAGACCCCGTAGAAAAGATCAAAGGATCTTCTTGAGATCCTTTTTTTCTGCGCGTAATCTGCTGC
TTGCAAACAAAAAAACCACCGCTACCAGCGGTGGTTTGTTTGCCGGATCAAGAGCTACCAACTCTTTTTC
CGAAGGTAACTGGCTTCAGCAGAGCGCAGATACCAAATACTGTTCTTCTAGTGTAGCCGTAGTTAGGCCA
CCACTTCAAGAACTCTGTAGCACCGCCTACATACCTCGCTCTGCTAATCCTGTTACCAGTGGCTGCTGCC
AGTGGCGATAAGTCGTGTCTTACCGGGTTGGACTCAAGACGATAGTTACCGGATAAGGCGCAGCGGTCGG
GCTGAACGGGGGGTTCGTGCACACAGCCCAGCTTGGAGCGAACGACCTACACCGAACTGAGATACCTACA
GCGTGAGCTATGAGAAAGCGCCACGCTTCCCGAAGGGAGAAAGGCGGACAGGTATCCGGTAAGCGGCAGG
GTCGGAACAGGAGAGCGCACGAGGGAGCTTCCAGGGGGAAACGCCTGGTATCTTTATAGTCCTGTCGGGT
TTCGCCACCTCTGACTTGAGCGTCGATTTTTGTGATGCTCGTCAGGGGGGCGGAGCCTATGGAAAAACGC
CAGCAACGCGGCCTTTTTACGGTTCCTGGCCTTTTGCTGGCCTTTTGCTCACATGTTCTTTCCTGCGTTA
TCCCCTGATTCTGTGGATAACCGTATTACCGCCATGCATTAGTTATTAATAGTAATCAATTACGGGGTCA
TTAGTTCATAGCCCATATATGGAGTTCCG
Features (pLannotate 1.2.2; 16 found; start..end, strand, type, name):
      1..304     +  enhancer       CMV enhancer: human cytomegalovirus immediate early enhancer
    305..508     +  promoter       CMV promoter: human cytomegalovirus (CMV) immediate early promoter
    531..558     +  misc_feature   MCS (fragment): multiple cloning site
    565..699     +  CDS            OTC (fragment): OTC_HUMAN - Experimental evidence at protein level: Swiss-Prot protein existence level 1. Catalyzes the second step of the urea cycle, the condensation of carbamoyl phosphate with L-ornithine to form L-citrulline (PubMed:6372096, PubMed:8112735, PubMed:2556444). The urea cycle ensures the detoxification of ammonia by converting it to urea for excretion (PubMed:2556444). From Homo sapiens (Human).
   1432..2148    +  CDS            EGFP: EGFP is a basic (constitutively fluorescent) green fluorescent protein published in 1996, derived from Aequorea victoria. It is reported to be a rapidly-maturing weak dimer with moderate acid sensitivity.
   2168..2251    +  CDS            large T antigen (fragment): large T antigen from SV40 (simian virus 40)
   2274..2395    +  polyA_signal   SV40 poly(A) signal: SV40 polyadenylation signal
   2429..2857    -  rep_origin     f1 ori (sequence partly withheld): f1 bacteriophage origin of replication; arrow indicates direction of (+) strand synthesis
   2884..2988    +  promoter       AmpR promoter: bla
   2990..3347    +  promoter       SV40 promoter: SV40 enhancer and early promoter
   3382..4176    +  CDS            NeoR/KanR: aminoglycoside phosphotransferase from Tn5; aph(3')-II (or nptII); confers resistance to neomycin, kanamycin, and G418 (Geneticin®)
   4197..4349    +  CDS            ble (fragment): BLE_KLEPN - Experimental evidence at protein level: Swiss-Prot protein existence level 1. Binding protein with a strong affinity to the bleomycin family of antibiotics. Binds to CL990; an antimitotic-antibiotic compound. From Klebsiella pneumoniae.
   4408..4455    +  polyA_signal   HSV TK poly(A) signal: herpes simplex virus thymidine kinase polyadenylation signal (Cole and Stacy, 1985)
   4546..4562    -  polyA_signal   bGH poly(A) signal (fragment): bovine growth hormone polyadenylation signal
   4784..5372    +  rep_origin     ori: high-copy-number ColE1/pMB1/pBR322/pUC origin of replication
   5487..5546    +  enhancer       CMV enhancer (fragment): human cytomegalovirus immediate early enhancer
