[The description below was written by a language model from this plasmid's Addgene catalogue record and pLannotate feature annotations shown in this document.]
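Description:
pCMV-pOTC-3H-GFP is a 5,546-bp mammalian expression plasmid built on a pCMV backbone whose layout resembles the EGFP-N/C family of vectors. It is propagated in E. coli from a high-copy ColE1/pUC-type origin and selected with kanamycin. The single NeoR/KanR (Tn5 aminoglycoside phosphotransferase) gene sits behind tandem bacterial (bla) and SV40 early promoters and is followed by an HSV TK polyadenylation signal. The same marker can therefore confer G418 resistance in mammalian cells. An f1 origin is also present, along with short annotated fragments of ble and the bGH poly(A) signal that appear to be backbone remnants.

The payload is a synthetic fusion assembled by Gibson cloning and driven by the human CMV immediate-early enhancer and promoter. The reading frame starts with a fragment of human ornithine transcarbamylase, which corresponds to the pOTC leader peptide that normally directs this matrix enzyme into mitochondria. About 730 bp of unannotated sequence lies between this fragment and EGFP. This gap presumably holds the thermostable three-helix bundle (3H) named in the record, possibly with linkers, but the feature table does not identify it. EGFP follows as the C-terminal fluorescent reporter. Downstream are a short SV40 large T antigen-derived fragment, whose role the record does not explain, and the SV40 poly(A) signal.

The record gives the purpose only as expression of GFP fused to pOTC-3H. The associated publication concerns unconventional secretion of alpha-synuclein mediated by DNAJC5, but how this construct was used in that work is not stated.
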