Addgene plasmid #205725: pCMV-pOTC-3H-GFP
Purpose: Expression of GFP fused with pOTC-3H, a leader peptide from mitochondrial matrix enzyme ornithine transcarbamylase and a thermostable three helix-bundle
Depositing lab: Randy Schekman. Publication: Unconventional secretion of alpha-synuclein mediated by palmitoylated DNAJC5 oligomers. Wu S, Hernandez Villegas NC, Sirkis DW, Thomas-Wright I, Wade-Martins R, Schekman R. Elife. 2023 Jan 10;12:e85837. doi: 10.7554/eLife.85837. PubMed 36626307.
Backbone
  Vector backbone: pCMV
  Vector type: Mammalian Expression
Growth in bacteria
  Bacterial resistance: Kanamycin, 50 μg/mL
  Growth temperature: 37°C
  Growth strain: DH5alpha
  Copy number: Unknown
Gene/Insert
  Gene/Insert name: pOTC-3H-GFP
  Species: Synthetic
  Cloning method: Gibson Cloning
Terms and licenses: Academic/Nonprofit Terms; Industry Terms: Not Available to Industry
How to cite: pCMV-pOTC-3H-GFP was a gift from Randy Schekman (Addgene plasmid # 205725 ; http://n2t.net/addgene:205725 ; RRID:Addgene_205725)
